Addgene plasmid #218608: pJJB1336
Purpose: Express Pex32
Depositing lab: John Dueber. Depositing organization: University of California, Berkeley. Publication: ML-enhanced peroxisome capacity enables compartmentalization of multienzyme pathway. Baker JJ, Shi J, Wang S, Mujica EM, Bianco S, Capponi S, Dueber JE. Nat Chem Biol. 2024 Oct 14. doi: 10.1038/s41589-024-01759-2. PubMed 39402374.
Backbone
  Vector backbone: TMP137
  Backbone manufacturer: Internal
  Vector type: Yeast Expression
  Selectable markers: LEU2
Growth in bacteria
  Bacterial resistance: Kanamycin, 50 μg/mL
  Growth temperature: 37°C
  Growth strain: DH5alpha
  Copy number: High Copy
Gene/Insert
  Gene/Insert name: Pex32
  Species: S. cerevisiae (budding yeast)
  Cloning method: Golden Gate
Terms and licenses: Academic/Nonprofit Terms; Industry Terms: Not Available to Industry
Depositor comments: Integrated into LEU2 locus
How to cite: pJJB1336 was a gift from John Dueber (Addgene plasmid # 218608 ; http://n2t.net/addgene:218608 ; RRID:Addgene_218608)
