[The description below was written by a language model from this plasmid's Addgene catalogue record and pLannotate feature annotations shown in this document.]
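Description:
pJJB1336 is a 7,596-nt yeast expression plasmid built by Golden Gate assembly on an in-house backbone (TMP137) and designed for chromosomal integration in Saccharomyces cerevisiae rather than episomal maintenance. The feature table shows no yeast replication origin or centromere, consistent with the depositor's note that the construct is integrated into the LEU2 locus. In E. coli it is propagated through a high-copy ColE1/pUC-type origin and selected with kanamycin via the KanR aminoglycoside phosphotransferase gene. In yeast, transformants are selected by leucine prototrophy conferred by a complete LEU2 cassette, comprising the native LEU2 promoter and coding sequence.

The payload is the full-length S. cerevisiae PEX32 open reading frame, followed by the ADH1 transcription terminator. About 700 nt lie upstream of the coding sequence, where a promoter would be expected, but no promoter is annotated there and the record does not state which one drives expression. No tags or reporters are annotated. The remaining annotated yeast sequences, two NFS1 fragments and the predicted YC021 open reading frame, flank the bacterial KanR/ori segment. NFS1 neighbours LEU2 on the chromosome, so these pieces probably belong to the homology regions that direct recombination at that locus, although the record does not label them as such. A short YO192 fragment between the terminator and the LEU2 promoter is likely an incidental annotation match.

The stated purpose is simply to express Pex32, a peroxisomal protein. The associated publication concerns enlarging peroxisome capacity to compartmentalise multienzyme pathways, which suggests the plasmid was used to test how altered levels of this peroxin affect the organelle.
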