Features (pLannotate 1.2.2; 10 found; start..end, strand, type, name):
    707..1945    +  CDS            PEX32: PEX32_YEAST - Experimental evidence at protein level: Swiss-Prot protein existence level 1. From Saccharomyces cerevisiae (strain ATCC 204508 / S288c) (Baker's yeast).
   1964..2151    +  terminator     ADH1 terminator: S. cerevisiae ADH1; transcription terminator for the S. cerevisiae alcohol dehydrogenase 1 (ADH1) gene
   2410..2487    +  CDS            YO192_YEAST (fragment): Experimental evidence at protein level: Swiss-Prot protein existence level 1. From Saccharomyces cerevisiae (strain ATCC 204508 / S288c) (Baker's yeast).
   2627..3034    +  promoter       LEU2 promoter: S. cerevisiae LEU2
   3035..4126    +  CDS            LEU2: LEU3_YEAST - Experimental evidence at protein level: Swiss-Prot protein existence level 1. Catalyzes the oxidation of 3-carboxy-2-hydroxy-4- methylpentanoate (3-isopropylmalate) to 3-carboxy-4-methyl-2- oxopentanoate. The product decarboxylates to 4-methyl-2 oxopentanoate. From Saccharomyces cerevisiae (strain ATCC 204508 / S288c) (Baker's yeast).
   4491..4604    -  CDS            NFS1 (fragment): NFS1_YEAST - Also known as SPL1 From Saccharomyces cerevisiae (strain ATCC 204508 / S288c) (Baker's yeast).
   4930..5121    -  CDS            NFS1 (fragment): NFS1_YEAST - Also known as SPL1 From Saccharomyces cerevisiae (strain ATCC 204508 / S288c) (Baker's yeast).
   5160..5975    -  CDS            KanR: aminoglycoside phosphotransferase; aph(3')-Ia; confers resistance to kanamycin in bacteria or G418 (Geneticin®) in eukaryotes
   6200..6788    +  rep_origin     ori: high-copy-number ColE1/pMB1/pBR322/pUC origin of replication
   6951..7325    +  CDS            YC021_YEAST: Protein predicted: Swiss-Prot protein existence level 4. From Saccharomyces cerevisiae (strain ATCC 204508 / S288c) (Baker's yeast).
>Addgene plasmid #218608 | pJJB1336 | addgene full sequence | sequence record 432265 | Addgene NGS Result
AAGAGGATGTCCAATATTTTTTTTAAGGAATAAGGATACTTCAAGACTAGATTCCCCCCTGCATTCCCAT
CAGAACCGTAAACCTTGGCGCTTTCCTTGGGAAGTATTCAAGAAGTGCCTTGTCCGGTTTCTGTGGCTCA
CAAACCAGCGCGCCCGATATGGCTTTCTTTTCACTTATGAATGTACCAGTACGGGACAATTAGAACGCTC
CTGTAACAATCTCTTTGCAAATGTGGGGTTACATTCTAACCATGTCACACTGCTGACGAAATTCAAAGTA
AAAAAAAATGGGACCACGTCTTGAGAACGATAGATTTTCTTTATTTTACATTGAACAGTCGTTGTCTCAG
CGCGCTTTATGTTTTCATTCATACTTCATATTATAAAATAACAAAAGAAGAATTTCATATTCACGCCCAA
GAAATCAGGCTGCTTTCCAAATGCAATTGACACTTCATTAGCCATCACACAAAACTCTTTCTTGCTGGAG
CTTCTTTTAAAAAAGACCTCAGTACACCAAACACGTTACCCGACCTCGTTATTTTACGACAACTATGATA
AAATTCTGAAGAAAAAATAAAAAAATTTTCATACTTCTTGCTTTTATTTAAACCATTGAATGATTTCTTT
TGAACAAAACTACCTGTTTCACCAAAGGAAATAGAAAGAAAAAATCAATTAGAAGAAAACAAAAAACAAA
AGATCTATGGACACAAATTCTAAAACCAAAGTACAAACTGAAAATAAAAAAATTAAGGCGAAATTTATAC
ATAATCATGGGCAAAAGCCCTCTCTTATCCAAATTACACCTCCAATGATTTCCAGCACTCTGTTTCACGC
ATATCCACTACTACTAATATTCGACAATGCCTTAGCGAATATAATGTGGCTGTCCGACGATAAATGTTTA
ACATTCATTTATCTAACGAGCATATGGCTGACCATAAGTTTTTTTATCCCCGTTGAAACAGAGGCTAGCC
ATTTTCTGCCATTTACAAAGATTTTGAGACTATGGTTAGGCATTATAAGCGGGGCATTTCTATTCTTATC
ATTCATGTATTATATTGTTTCATTGATAGCTTCGTTAAGAGACACGGAACCTCCTACATTGGATGAAATT
GTCGTGCTACTAGAGTCTGTGTTGGATAAACTGGAAGTACTGAGAAACGAGCTGAATGTTTGGAAAAAAT
TAAAGCTTTCATTTGATGGCGTCAATAAGGAGTGTTCTGGCAAGAGGTTGTTTTGCAGATTATTCTTATT
CGGTACAATTTTTCAAATTATTATCATGAGATACATATCACCGGGAACTTATACTAGATTTTTTATTATT
ACCGGCTTGATATACAATACGAGTAGTTTTCAAGCTACCTTAAGGCTACTTTGGAGGTTTACTGCTGTTA
GGAATTTCTATTATTTGGGGATTGAAAGTTTTAAAATTTCGAGTTTCTTACCAAAACACTTAAAGATGGA
ACAAATTATTCCTTTATCTCAAGGACGTGCAATCACGGTGCCACTGGTAGAGGTATTGCCTAAACTACTT
CGGGACAAGAAGGGTGATGACCACATTCATATTCTACAGCTTCTACTTAATGAGCAAAAAGATAACTTTG
GTAATGAAGACCTTAAAATACTAGAAATTGAAGTATACGAAAATCAAAGAAGGTGGTATCAAAATAAAAA
TTGGAGTACAAAATTACTGCCGTACGAAAGACAAAACTACTGCATAGAAATTAAAAACACTGATGGAACT
TTAACCATGAGGAGTTGTTTGCCCCCAGATGGACTTGGTGAAGAAGAATTACCCAATAATTGGCATTGGA
TCAATGATAATTGGGACGGAACTGATTGGATATATTCAGATTCAGCATGGAAAGAAATTGGACAATACAG
TTCTTTGGAAAGTTTTACCAGGTCAAGAAAATGGAAACGACGCCTCTTCCATTTGTAAGGATCCTAACTC
GAGGCGAATTTCTTATGATTTATGATTTTTATTATTAAATAAGTTATAAAAAAAATAAGTGTATACAAAT
TTTAAAGTGACTCTTAGGTTTTAAAACGAAAATTCTTATTCTTGAGTAACTCTTTCCTGTAGGTCAGGTT
GCTTTCTCAGGTATAGCATGAGGTCGCTCTTATTGACCACACCTCTACCGGCATGCCGAGCAAATGCCTG
CAAATCGCTCCCCATTTCGCTGGAAATCTGCTCGTCAGTGGTGCTCACACTGACGAATCATGTACAGATC
ATACCGATGACTGCCTGGCGACTCACAACTAAGCAAGACAGCCGGAACCAGCGCCGGCGAACACCACTGC
ATATATGGCATATCACAACAGTCCACGTCTCAAGCAGTTACAGAGATGTTACGAACCACTAGTGCACTGC
AGTACATCGAGGAGAACTTCTAGTATATCTACATACCTAATATTATTGCCTTATTAAAAATGGAATCCCA
ACAATTACATCAAAATCCACATTCTCTTCAAAATCAATTGTCCTGTACTTCCTTGTTCATGTGTGTTCAA
AAACGTTATATTTATAGGATAATTATACTCTATTTCTCAACAAGTAATTGGTTGTTTGGCCGAGCGGTCT
AAGGCGCCTGATTCAAGAAATATCTTGACCGCAGTTAACTGTGGGAATACTCAGGTATCGTAAGATGCAA
GAGTTCGAATCTCTTAGCAACCATTATTTTTTTCCTCAACATAACGAGAACACACAGGGGCGCTATCGCA
CAGAATCAAATTCGATGACTGGAAATTTTTTGTTAATTTCAGAGGTCGCCTGACGCATATACCTTTTTCA
ACTGAAAAATTGGGAGAAAAAGGAAAGGTGAGAGCGCCGGAACCGGCTTTTCATATAGAATAGAGAAGCG
TTCATGACTAAATGCTTGCATCACAATACTTGAAGTTGACAATATTATTTAAGGACCTATTGTTTTTTCC
AATAGGTGGTTAGCAATCGTCTTACTTTCTAACTTTTCTTACCTTTTACATTTCAGCAATATATATATAT
ATATTTCAAGGATATACCATTCTAATGTCTGCCCCTAAGAAGATCGTCGTTTTGCCAGGTGACCACGTTG
GTCAAGAAATCACAGCCGAAGCCATTAAGGTTCTTAAAGCTATTTCTGATGTTCGTTCCAATGTCAAGTT
CGATTTCGAAAATCATTTAATTGGTGGTGCTGCTATCGATGCTACAGGTGTTCCACTTCCAGATGAGGCG
CTGGAAGCCTCCAAGAAGGCTGATGCCGTTTTGTTAGGTGCTGTGGGTGGTCCTAAATGGGGAACCGGTA
GTGTTAGACCTGAACAAGGTTTACTAAAAATCCGTAAAGAACTTCAATTGTACGCCAACTTAAGACCATG
TAACTTTGCATCCGACTCTCTTTTAGACTTATCTCCAATCAAGCCACAATTTGCTAAAGGTACTGACTTC
GTTGTTGTCAGAGAATTAGTGGGAGGTATTTACTTTGGTAAGAGAAAGGAAGACGATGGTGATGGTGTCG
CTTGGGATAGTGAACAATACACCGTTCCAGAAGTGCAAAGAATCACAAGAATGGCCGCTTTCATGGCCCT
ACAACATGAGCCACCATTGCCTATTTGGTCCTTGGATAAAGCTAATGTTTTGGCCTCTTCAAGATTATGG
AGAAAAACTGTGGAGGAAACCATCAAGAACGAATTTCCTACATTGAAGGTTCAACATCAATTGATTGATT
CTGCCGCCATGATCCTAGTTAAGAACCCAACCCACCTAAATGGTATTATAATCACCAGCAACATGTTTGG
TGATATCATCTCCGATGAAGCCTCCGTTATCCCAGGTTCCTTGGGTTTGTTGCCATCTGCGTCCTTGGCC
TCTTTGCCAGACAAGAACACCGCATTTGGTTTGTACGAACCATGCCACGGTTCTGCTCCAGATTTGCCAA
AGAATAAGGTCAACCCTATCGCCACTATCTTGTCTGCTGCAATGATGTTGAAATTGTCATTGAACTTGCC
TGAAGAAGGTAAGGCCATTGAAGATGCAGTTAAAAAGGTTTTGGATGCAGGTATCAGAACTGGTGATTTA
GGTGGTTCCAACAGTACCACCGAAGTCGGTGATGCTGTCGCCGAAGAAGTTAAGAAAATCCTTGCTTAAA
AAGATTCTCTTTTTTTATGATATTTGTACATAAACTTTATAAATGAAATTCATAATAGAAACGACACGAA
ATTACAAAATGGAATATGTTCATAGGGTAGACGAAACTATATACGCAATCTACATACATTTATCAAGAAG
GAGAAAAAGGAGGATGTAAAGGAATACAGGTAAGCAAATTGATACTAATGGCTCAACGTGATAAGGAAAA
AGAATTGCACTTTAACATTAATATTGACAAGGAGGAGGGCACCACACAAAAAGTTAGGTGTAACAGAAAA
TCATGAAACTATGATTCCTAATTTATATATTGGAGGATTTTCTCTAAAAAAAAAAAAATACAACAAATAA
AAAACACTCAATGACCTGACCATTTGATGGAGTTTAAGTCAATACCTTCTTGAACCATTTCCCATAATGG
TGAAAGTTCCCTCAAGAATTTTACTCTGTCAGAAACGGCCTTAACGACGTAGTCGAGAGTACTCGTATCG
CATGTCGGTGCGACACGAAATTACAAAATGGAATATGTTCATAGGGTAGACGAAACTATATACGCAATCT
ACATACATTTATCAAGAAGGAGAAAAAGGAGGATGTAAAGGAATACAGGTAAGCAAATTGATACTAATGG
CTCAACGTGATAAGGAAAAAGAATTGCACTTTAACATTAATATTGACAAGGAGGAGGGCACCACACAAAA
AGTTAGGTGTAACAGAAAATCATGAAACTATGATTCCTAATTTATATATTGGAGGATTTTCTCTAAAAAA
AAAAAAATACAACAAATAAAAAACACTCAATGACCTGACCATTTGATGGAGTTTAAGTCAATACCTTCTT
GAACCATTTCCCATAATGGTGAAAGTTCCCTCAAGAATTTTACTCTGTCAGAAACGGCCTTAACGACGTA
GTCGACCTCCTCTTCAGTACTAAATCTACCAATACCAAATCTGATGGAAGAATGGGCTAATGCATCATCC
TTACCCAGCGCCGAGCGGCCGCGTGTTACAACCAATTAACCAATTCTGATTAGAAAAACTCATCGAGCAT
CAAATGAAACTGCAATTTATTCATATCAGGATTATCAATACCATATTTTTGAAAAAGCCGTTTCTGTAAT
GAAGGAGAAAACTCACCGAGGCAGTTCCATAGGATGGCAAGATCCTGGTATCGGTCTGCGATTCCGACTC
GTCCAACATCAATACAACCTATTAATTTCCCCTCGTCAAAAATAAGGTTATCAAGTGAGAAATCACCATG
AGTGACGACTGAATCCGGTGAGAATGGCAAAAGCTTATGCATTTCTTTCCAGACTTGTTCAACAGGCCAG
CCATTACGCTCGTCATCAAAATCACTCGCATCAACCAAACCGTTATTCATTCGTGATTGCGCCTGAGCGA
GGCGAAATACGCGATCGCTGTTAAAAGGACAATTACAAACAGGAATCGAATGCAACCGGCGCAGGAACAC
TGCCAGCGCATCAACAATATTTTCACCTGAATCAGGATATTCTTCTAATACCTGGAATGCTGTTTTCCCG
GGGATCGCAGTGGTGAGTAACCATGCATCATCAGGAGTACGGATAAAATGCTTGATGGTCGGAAGAGGCA
TAAATTCCGTCAGCCAGTTTAGTCTGACCATCTCATCTGTAACATCATTGGCAACGCTACCTTTGCCATG
TTTCAGAAACAACTCTGGCGCATCGGGCTTCCCATACAATCGATAGATTGTCGCACCTGATTGCCCGACA
TTATCGCGAGCCCATTTATACCCATATAAATCAGCATCCATGTTGGAATTTAATCGCGGCCTGGAGCAAG
ACGTTTCCCGTTGAATATGGCTCATAACACCCCTTGTATTACTGTTTATGTAAGCAGACAGTTTTATTGT
TCATGATGATATATTTTTATCTTGTGCAATGTAACATCAGAGATTTTGAGACACAACGTGGCTTTGTTGA
ATAAATCGAACTTTTGCTGAGTTGAAGGATCAGTCATGACCAAAATCCCTTAACGTGAGTTTTCGTTCCA
CTGAGCGTCAGACCCCGTAGAAAAGATCAAAGGATCTTCTTGAGATCCTTTTTTTCTGCGCGTAATCTGC
TGCTTGCAAACAAAAAAACCACCGCTACCAGCGGTGGTTTGTTTGCCGGATCAAGAGCTACCAACTCTTT
TTCCGAAGGTAACTGGCTTCAGCAGAGCGCAGATACCAAATACTGTTCTTCTAGTGTAGCCGTAGTTAGG
CCACCACTTCAAGAACTCTGTAGCACCGCCTACATACCTCGCTCTGCTAATCCTGTTACCAGTGGCTGCT
GCCAGTGGCGATAAGTCGTGTCTTACCGGGTTGGACTCAAGACGATAGTTACCGGATAAGGCGCAGCGGT
CGGGCTGAACGGGGGGTTCGTGCACACAGCCCAGCTTGGAGCGAACGACCTACACCGAACTGAGATACCT
ACAGCGTGAGCTATGAGAAAGCGCCACGCTTCCCGAAGGGAGAAAGGCGGACAGGTATCCGGTAAGCGGC
AGGGTCGGAACAGGAGAGCGCACGAGGGAGCTTCCAGGGGGAAACGCCTGGTATCTTTATAGTCCTGTCG
GGTTTCGCCACCTCTGACTTGAGCGTCGATTTTTGTGATGCTCGTCAGGGGGGCGGAGCCTATGGAAAAA
CGCCAGCAACGCGGCCTTTTTACGGTTCCTGGCCTTTTGCTGGCCTTTTGCTCACATGTTCTTTCCTGCG
TTATCCCCTGATTCTGTGGATAACCGTGCGGCCGCCAATACCCAGAAGAACAGTAAAATAAAGCAAGGTA
CGTGAAATTAATATTTTTAAATGGTTCTAACCGATGCCGAAGAACTGCGCAGTCCGGTTATAACGTCTGA
CATGTCCTTTTTTGATTTGGAATCCAACCACTCAAGTGACTCTGTTCATTTACTTTGCGAAAAATATACC
CACAAATTGCCCATCGAAAGTGAATCGCAAACCACCTTCAGACTGGCACCGACAAAGCAAAGATTATACA
GACAGAGTACTTTATACGTACCGTTAAGTCTCAAGCAAAGGGTTTTCTTATTTACTGAACGGGTAAAGAG
TATCTGGGCCGGCTTGCCAAGATGCAAACCGAATAAGTATTTCAAAGTTGCATTTGCCTTAGCCGTCCTG
ACACCATTGGCTATTTGGATATTTTATATTGACTTTCGTGTACATTGATCACATCGACTGTTCTATTGGC
AAATGAACCACGGGCATTGACTATTTTTCAGGTTACTACTATATATTATCATCACGGGCAAGGATTGTAC
CCTGAATTCGCATCTAGACTGATGAGACGTGGTAGAGCCACAAACAGCCGGTACAAGCAACGATCTCCAG
GACCATCTGAATCATGCGCGGATGACACGAACTCACGACGGCGATCACAGACATTAACCCACAGTACAGA
CACTGCGACAACGTGGCAATTCGTCGCAATACAACG
